>Addgene plasmid #74373 | G1S-HA-pCB6 | addgene partial sequence | sequence record 141085 | CMV-F 5'-CGCAAATGGGCGGTAGGCGTG-3'
AATTAATTCAGATCTGGTACCACGCGTATCGATAAGCCGGCCTCTGAGCTATTCCAGAAGTAGTGAAGAG
GCTTTTTTGGAGGAGATCGAATTCCCCGATGAGCAAAAGCAGGGGATAATTCTATTAATCATGAAGACCA
TCATTGCTTTGAGCTACATTTTCTGTCTGGCTCTCGGCCAAGACCTTCCAGGAAATGACAACAGCACAGC
AACGCTGTGCCTGGGACATCATGCGGTGCCAAACGGAACACTAGTGAAAACAATCACAGATGATCAGATT
GAAGTGACTAATGCTACTGAGCTAGTTCAGAGCTCCTCAACGGGGAAAATATGCAACAATCCTCATCGAA
TCCTTGATGGAATAGACTGCACACTGATAGATGCTCTATTGGGGGACCCTCATTGTGATGTTTTTCAAAA
TGAGACATGGGACCTTTTCGTTGAACGCAGCAAAGCTTTCAGCAACTGTTACCCTTATGATGTGCCAGAT
TATGCCTCCCTTAGGTCACTAGTTGCCTCGTCAGGCACTCTGGAGTTTATCACTGAGGGTTTCACTTGGA
CTGGGGTCACTCAGAATGGGGGAAGCAATGCTTGCAAAAGGGGACCTGGTAGCGGTTTTTTCAGTAGACT
GAACTGGTTGACCAAATTAGGAAGCACATATCCAGTGCTGAACGTGACTATGCCAAACAATGACAATTTT
GACAAACTATACATTTGGGGGATTCACCACCCGAGCACGAACCAAGAACAAACCAGCCTGTATGTTCAAG
CATCAGG
