>Addgene plasmid #74373 | G1S-HA-pCB6 | addgene partial sequence | sequence record 141086 | hGH-PA-R 5'-CCAGCTTGGTTCCCAATAGA-3'
CCTTGCTCCATACCACCCCCCTCCACCCCATAATATTATAGAAGGACACCTAGTCAGACAAAATGATGCA
ACTTAATTTTATTAGGACAAGGCTGGTGGGCACTGGAGTGGCAACTTCCAGGGCCAGGAGAGGCACTGGG
GAGGGGTCACAGGGATGCCACCCGGGATCCTCTAGACCCTCGACCACTAATACACTCAAATGCAAATGTT
GCACCTAATGTTGCCTCTCTGGCAGGCCCACATGATGAACCCCAGCAAAACAACACAAAGCAAAAAGCAT
GATATGGCAAAGGAAATCCACAGGATCCAGTCCTTGTATCCAGACTTCAGTTCAACACCTTTGATCTGAA
ACCGGTTGTTTAATGCTTCGTCTCTGTATACATCATGGTCATAAGTCCCATTTCTGATTGACTCTATGCA
AGCGTTGTCACATTTGTGGTATATTTTGAAGCAACCATTGCCCATGTCTTCAGCATTTTCCCTCAGTTGC
CTCCTTGTTTTTTCAAACAGCTTGTTCATTTCCGAGTCAGTCAGGTCAATTGTATGTTGATTCTCCAGAG
CGACAAGAAGCTCCGCATTGTAAGACCAGAGATCTATTTTAGTGTCTTCAACGTATTTCTCGAGGTCCTG
AATTCTCCCTTCTACTTCTGAGAATTCCTTTTCGATTTGATGGAATTTCTCGTTCGTCTTCTCGATTACC
CTGTTCAATTTCCCATTGATTTGGTCGATGGCTGCTTGAGTGCTTTTAAGATCTGCTGCTTGTCCTGTGC
CCTCAGAATT
