>Addgene plasmid #74373 | G1S-HA-pCB6 | addgene partial sequence | sequence record 142004 | Hemag-R 5'-AGTCCCATTTCTGATTGACTCT-3'
AGCACCATTGCCCATGTCTTCAGCATTTTCCCTCAGTTGCCTCCTTGTTTTTTCAAACAGCTTGTTCATT
TCCGAGTCAGTCAGGTCAATTGTATGTTGATTCTCCAGAGCGACAAGAAGCTCCGCATTGTAAGACCAGA
GATCTATTTTAGTGTCTTCAACGTATTTCTCGAGGTCCTGAATTCTCCCTTCTACTTCTGAGAATTCCTT
TTCGATTTGATGGAATTTCTCGTTCGTCTTCTCGATTACCCTGTTCAATTTCCCATTGATTTGGTCGATG
GCTGCTTGAGTGCTTTTAAGATCTGCTGCTTGTCCTGTGCCCTCAGAATTTTGATGCCTGAAACCGTACC
AACCGTCTATCATTCCCTCCCAACCATTTTCTATGAAACCTGCTATTGCGCCGAATAAGCTTCTAGTTTG
TTTCTCTGGTACATTCCGCATCCCTGTTGCCAACTTCAGGGTGTTTTGCTTAACATACTTGGGGCATGCT
CCATATGTGATCTTGTTTACGTTTTGAAAGGGCTTGTCATTGGGAATGCTTCCATTTGGAGTGATGCATT
CAGAAATACAGGTATCAATAGGTGCATCTGACCTCATTATTGAGCTTTTCCCAGTGCGCATTTTGAAATA
ACCCCGAGGAGCGATTAGGTTCCCATTACTATTAATTACCAGTACGTCTCCCGGCTTAACTATTGTCCAA
TAGATGCTTATTCTACTAGACAGACCCCTTACCCAGGGTCTGGACCCGATATTCGGGATTATAGTTTGCT
GGCTTCTCCTGGTAGAGACTGTGACTCTCCCTGATGCTTGA
