>Addgene plasmid #74373 | G1S-HA-pCB6 | addgene partial sequence | sequence record 142005 | Hemag-F 5'-GGTCACTAGTTGCCTCGTCA-3'
CTTGGACTGGGGTCACTCAGAATGGGGGAAGCAATGCTTGCAAAAGGGGACCTGGTAGCGGTTTTTTCAG
TAGACTGAACTGGTTGACCAAATTAGGAAGCACATATCCAGTGCTGAACGTGACTATGCCAAACAATGAC
AATTTTGACAAACTATACATTTGGGGGATTCACCACCCGAGCACGAACCAAGAACAAACCAGCCTGTATG
TTCAAGCATCAGGGAGAGTCACAGTCTCTACCAGGAGAAGCCAGCAAACTATAATCCCGAATATCGGGTC
CAGACCCTGGGTAAGGGGTCTGTCTAGTAGAATAAGCATCTATTGGACAATAGTTAAGCCGGGAGACGTA
CTGGTAATTAATAGTAATGGGAACCTAATCGCTCCTCGGGGTTATTTCAAAATGCGCACTGGGAAAAGCT
CAATAATGAGGTCAGATGCACCTATTGATACCTGTATTTCTGAATGCATCACTCCAAATGGAAGCATTCC
CAATGACAAGCCCTTTCAAAACGTAAACAAGATCACATATGGAGCATGCCCCAAGTATGTTAAGCAAAAC
ACCCTGAAGTTGGCAACAGGGATGCGGAATGTACCAGAGAAACAAACTAGAAGCTTATTCGGCGCAATAG
CAGGTTTCATAGAAAATGGTTGGGAGGGAATGATAGACGGTTGGTACGGTTTCAGGCATCAAAATTCTGA
GGGCACAGGACAAGCAGCAGATCTTAAAAGCACTCAAGCAGCCATCGACCAAATCAATGGGAAATTGAAC
AGGGTAATCGAGAAGACGAACGAGAAATTCCATCAAATCGAAAAGGAATTCTCAGAAGTAGAAGG
