[The description below was written by a language model from this plasmid's Addgene catalogue record.]
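Description:
G1S-HA-pCB6 is a mammalian expression plasmid built on the pCB6 backbone that carries the hemagglutinin (HA) gene from the X:31 strain of influenza virus with a single point mutation, G1S. The plasmid is propagated in E. coli under ampicillin selection. It also carries a neomycin resistance marker, so transfected mammalian cells can be selected with G418, for example to establish stable HA-expressing lines. The record lists the copy number as unknown and does not name the bacterial origin of replication. No feature table is provided, so the description rests on the catalogue fields alone.

The HA insert is driven by the CMV promoter, a strong constitutive promoter in most mammalian cell types. It was cloned by restriction digestion between a 5′ HindIII site, which was destroyed in the process, and a 3′ XbaI site, which remains intact. The recommended 3′ sequencing primer anneals in a human growth hormone polyadenylation region, which suggests that this element lies downstream of the insert and provides the transcript's polyadenylation signal. No epitope tags or reporter fusions are recorded.

According to the associated publication title, the mutation falls at position 1 of the HA fusion peptide, and the mutant displays a hemifusion phenotype. Hemifusion is the state in which the outer membrane leaflets merge without a complete fusion pore being formed. The construct is therefore suited to expressing this mutant HA on mammalian cells for mechanistic studies of viral membrane fusion, typically in comparison with wild-type HA, to examine how the fusion peptide's N-terminal residue contributes to the transition from hemifusion to full fusion.
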