Addgene plasmid #74373: G1S-HA-pCB6
Purpose: Mammalian expression of a G1S mutant HA from the X:31 strain of influenza virus
Depositing lab: Judith White. Depositing organization: University of Virginia. Publication: A specific point mutant at position 1 of the influenza hemagglutinin fusion peptide displays a hemifusion phenotype. Qiao H, Armstrong RT, Melikyan GB, Cohen FS, White JM. Mol Biol Cell. 1999 Aug;10(8):2759-69. 10.1091/mbc.10.8.2759 PubMed 10436026.
Backbone
  Vector backbone: pCB6
  Vector type: Mammalian Expression
  Selectable markers: Neomycin (select with G418)
Growth in bacteria
  Bacterial resistance: Ampicillin, 100 μg/mL
  Growth temperature: 37°C
  Growth strain: DH5alpha
  Copy number: Unknown
Gene/Insert
  Gene/Insert name: HA
  Mutation: G1S
  Promoter: CMV
  Cloning method: Restriction Enzyme; 5′ cloning site HindIII (destroyed during cloning); 3′ cloning site XbaI (not destroyed)
  Sequencing primers: 5′ CMV-F; 3′ hGH-PA-R
Terms and licenses: Academic/Nonprofit Terms; Industry Terms: Not Available to Industry
How to cite: G1S-HA-pCB6 was a gift from Judith White (Addgene plasmid # 74373 ; http://n2t.net/addgene:74373 ; RRID:Addgene_74373)
